Addgene plasmid #66269: DRD2-Tango
Purpose: Expression of G protein-coupled receptors for PRESTO-Tango: parallel receptorome expression and screening via transcriptional output, with transcriptional activation following arrestin translocation
Depositing lab: Bryan Roth. Publication: PRESTO-Tango as an open-source resource for interrogation of the druggable human GPCRome. Kroeze WK, Sassano MF, Huang XP, Lansu K, McCorvy JD, Giguere PM, Sciaky N, Roth BL. Nat Struct Mol Biol. 2015 May;22(5):362-9. doi: 10.1038/nsmb.3014. Epub 2015 Apr 20. PubMed 25895059.
Backbone
  Vector backbone: empty Tango
  Backbone size w/o insert (bp): 6632
  Vector type: Mammalian Expression
  Selectable markers: Neomycin (select with G418)
Growth in bacteria
  Bacterial resistance: Ampicillin, 100 μg/mL
  Growth temperature: 37°C
  Growth strain: DH5alpha
  Copy number: High Copy
Gene/Insert
  Gene/Insert name: DRD2
  Species: H. sapiens (human)
  Insert size (bp): 1329
  Entrez Gene: DRD2 (a.k.a. D2DR, D2R)
  Promoter: CMV
  Tag / fusion protein: FLAG (N terminal on backbone)
  Cloning method: Restriction Enzyme; 5′ cloning site NotI (not destroyed); 3′ cloning site XbaI (unknown if destroyed)
  Sequencing primers: 5′ CMV-F; 3′ Tet-R
Terms and licenses: Academic/Nonprofit Terms; Industry Terms: Not Available to Industry
Depositor comments: Please note: Most of the PRESTO-Tango vectors do not contain the XhoI cut site downstream of the tTA sequence and instead carry an XbaI site. If you need to perform an XhoI digest we recommend sequencing with a forward primer at the C-terminus of tTA to determine which of the two sites is present. Suggested primer: 5-gagctccacttagacggcgagg-3. Original backbone was pcDNA3.1(+). These plasmids were generated as part of the Illuminating the Druggable Genome (IDG) program sponsored by the NIH Common Fund. The goal of this program is to identify, gather, and distribute information and resources for proteins that currently are not well-studied yet belong to commonly drug-targeted protein families: protein kinases, non-olfactory G-protein coupled receptors (GPCRs), and ion channels. The IDG program is designed to develop fundamental research tools for understudied proteins, elucidate their function, and disseminate the IDG-related resources and data to the greater scientific community.
How to cite: DRD2-Tango was a gift from Bryan Roth (Addgene plasmid # 66269 ; http://n2t.net/addgene:66269 ; RRID:Addgene_66269)
