[The description below was written by a language model from this plasmid's Addgene catalogue record.]
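Description:
DRD2-Tango is a mammalian expression plasmid from the PRESTO-Tango collection, a set of G protein-coupled receptor constructs built for parallel screening of receptor activation through a transcriptional readout. It is based on an "empty Tango" backbone of about 6.6 kb that was itself derived from pcDNA3.1(+). The plasmid is maintained at high copy in E. coli under ampicillin selection. It also carries a neomycin resistance marker, so transfected mammalian cells can be selected with G418.

The insert is the human dopamine D2 receptor (DRD2) coding sequence, about 1.3 kb, cloned between a NotI site and an XbaI site and expressed from the CMV promoter. The backbone supplies an N-terminal FLAG epitope, which can be used to detect the receptor. The depositor's comments also indicate a tTA (tetracycline transactivator) sequence downstream of the receptor. As the stated purpose describes, the assay produces transcriptional activation following arrestin translocation: agonist-driven arrestin recruitment to the receptor fusion is converted into tTA-dependent reporter expression. The record does not list the other modules that link receptor and transactivator, nor the reporter or cell line used, and no feature table is provided to confirm the exact layout.

The depositor notes that most vectors in this series have an XbaI site rather than an XhoI site downstream of tTA, so the site present in a given clone should be checked by sequencing before it is relied on for digestion. The construct was generated within an NIH programme that develops resources for drug-target protein families, and it is used to profile ligands for arrestin-recruiting activity at DRD2.
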