>Addgene plasmid #66269 | DRD2-Tango | depositor partial sequence | sequence record 113151 | empty Tango
GACGGATCGGGAGATCTCCCGATCCCCTATGGTGCACTCTCAGTACAATCTGCTCTGATGCCGCATAGTT
AAGCCAGTATCTGCTCCCTGCTTGTGTGTTGGAGGTCGCTGAGTAGTGCGCGAGCAAAATTTAAGCTACA
ACAAGGCAAGGCTTGACCGACAATTGCATGAAGAATCTGCTTAGGGTTAGGCGTTTTGCGCTGCTTCGCG
ATGTACGGGCCAGATATACGCGTTGACATTGATTATTGACTAGTTATTAATAGTAATCAATTACGGGGTC
ATTAGTTCATAGCCCATATATGGAGTTCCGCGTTACATAACTTACGGTAAATGGCCCGCCTGGCTGACCG
CCCAACGACCCCCGCCCATTGACGTCAATAATGACGTATGTTCCCATAGTAACGCCAATAGGGACTTTCC
ATTGACGTCAATGGGTGGAGTATTTACGGTAAACTGCCCACTTGGCAGTACATCAAGTGTATCATATGCC
AAGTACGCCCCCTATTGACGTCAATGACGGTAAATGGCCCGCCTGGCATTATGCCCAGTACATGACCTTA
TGGGACTTTCCTACTTGGCAGTACATCTACGTATTAGTCATCGCTATTACCATGGTGATGCGGTTTTGGC
AGTACATCAATGGGCGTGGATAGCGGTTTGACTCACGGGGATTTCCAAGTCTCCACCCCATTGACGTCAA
TGGGAGTTTGTTTTGGCACCAAAATCAACGGGACTTTCCAAAATGTCGTAACAACTCCGCCCCATTGACG
CAAATGGGCGGTAGGCGTGTACGGTGGGAGGTCTATATAAGCAGAGCTCTCTGGCTAACTAGAGAACCCA
CTGCTTACTGGCTTATCGAAATTAATACGACTCACTATAGGGAGACCCAAGCTGGCTAGCGTTTAAACTT
AAGCTTGGTACCGAGCTCGGATCCACTAGTCCAGTGTGGTGGAATTCTGCAGATATCCAGCACAGTGGCG
GCCGCGCCACCATGAAGACGATCATCGCCCTGAGCTACATCTTCTGCCTGGTATTCGCCGACTACAAGGA
CGATGATGACGCCAGCATCGATACCGGTGGACGCACCCCACCCAGCCTGGGTCCCCAAGATGAGTCCTGC
ACCACCGCCAGCTCCTCCCTGGCCAAGGACACTTCATCGACCGGTGAGAACCTGTACTTCCAGCTAAGAT
TAGATAAAAGTAAAGTGATTAACAGCGCATTAGAGCTGCTTAATGAGGTCGGAATCGAAGGTTTAACAAC
CCGTAAACTCGCCCAGAAGCTAGGTGTAGAGCAGCCTACATTGTATTGGCATGTAAAAAATAAGCGGGCT
TTGCTCGACGCCTTAGCCATTGAGATGTTAGATAGGCACCATACTCACTTTTGCCCTTTAGAAGGGGAAA
GCTGGCAAGATTTTTTACGTAATAACGCTAAAAGTTTTAGATGTGCTTTACTAAGTCATCGCGATGGAGC
AAAAGTACATTTAGGTACACGGCCTACAGAAAAACAGTATGAAACTCTCGAAAATCAATTAGCCTTTTTA
TGCCAACAAGGTTTTTCACTAGAGAATGCATTATATGCACTCAGCGCTGTGGGGCATTTTACTTTAGGTT
GCGTATTGGAAGATCAAGAGCATCAAGTCGCTAAAGAAGAAAGGGAAACACCTACTACTGATAGTATGCC
GCCATTATTACGACAAGCTATCGAATTATTTGATCACCAAGGTGCAGAGCCAGCCTTCTTATTCGGCCTT
GAATTGATCATATGCGGATTAGAAAAACAACTTAAATGTGAAAGTGGGTCCGCGTACAGCCGCGCGCGTA
CGAAAAACAATTACGGGTCTACCATCGAGGGCCTGCTCGATCTCCCGGACGACGACGCCCCCGAAGAGGC
GGGGCTGGCGGCTCCGCGCCTGTCCTTTCTCCCCGCGGGACACACGCGCAGACTGTCGACGGCCCCCCCG
ACCGATGTCAGCCTGGGGGACGAGCTCCACTTAGACGGCGAGGACGTGGCGATGGCGCATGCCGACGCGC
TAGACGATTTCGATCTGGACATGTTGGGGGACGGGGATTCCCCGGGTCCGGGATTTACCCCCCACGACTC
CGCCCCCTACGGCGCTCTGGATATGGCCGACTTCGAGTTTGAGCAGATGTTTACCGATGCCCTTGGAATT
GACGAGTACGGTGGGTAGCTCGAGTCTAGAGGGCCCGTTTAAACCCGCTGATCAGCCTCGACTGTGCCTT
CTAGTTGCCAGCCATCTGTTGTTTGCCCCTCCCCCGTGCCTTCCTTGACCCTGGAAGGTGCCACTCCCAC
TGTCCTTTCCTAATAAAATGAGGAAATTGCATCGCATTGTCTGAGTAGGTGTCATTCTATTCTGGGGGGT
GGGGTGGGGCAGGACAGCAAGGGGGAGGATTGGGAAGACAATAGCAGGCATGCTGGGGATGCGGTGGGCT
CTATGGCTTCTGAGGCGGAAAGAACCAGCTGGGGCTCTAGGGGGTATCCCC
[124 nt withheld, positions 2502-2625]
C
[91 nt withheld, positions 2627-2717]
A
[49 nt withheld, positions 2719-2767]
CCTTTGACGTTGGAGTCCACGTTCTTT
[37 nt withheld, positions 2795-2831]
ACCCTATCTCGGTCTATTCTTTTGATTTATAAGGGATTTTGCCGATTTCGGCCTATTGGTTAAAAAATGA
GCTGATTTAACAAAAATTTAACGCGAATTAATTCTGTGGAATGTGTGTCAGTTAGGGTGTGGAAAGTCCC
CAGGCTCCCCAGCAGGCAGAAGTATGCAAAGCATGCATCTCAATTAGTCAGCAACCAGGTGTGGAAAGTC
CCCAGGCTCCCCAGCAGGCAGAAGTATGCAAAGCATGCATCTCAATTAGTCAGCAACCATAGTCCCGCCC
CTAACTCCGCCCATCCCGCCCCTAACTCCGCCCAGTTCCGCCCATTCTCCGCCCCATGGCTGACTAATTT
TTTTTATTTATGCAGAGGCCGAGGCCGCCTCTGCCTCTGAGCTATTCCAGAAGTAGTGAGGAGGCTTTTT
TGGAGGCCTAGGCTTTTGCAAAAAGCTCCCGGGAGCTTGTATATCCATTTTCGGATCTGATCAAGAGACA
GGATGAGGATCGTTTCGCATGATTGAACAAGATGGATTGCACGCAGGTTCTCCGGCCGCTTGGGTGGAGA
GGCTATTCGGCTATGACTGGGCACAACAGACAATCGGCTGCTCTGATGCCGCCGTGTTCCGGCTGTCAGC
GCAGGGGCGCCCGGTTCTTTTTGTCAAGACCGACCTGTCCGGTGCCCTGAATGAACTGCAGGACGAGGCA
GCGCGGCTATCGTGGCTGGCCACGACGGGCGTTCCTTGCGCAGCTGTGCTCGACGTTGTCACTGAAGCGG
GAAGGGACTGGCTGCTATTGGGCGAAGTGCCGGGGCAGGATCTCCTGTCATCTCACCTTGCTCCTGCCGA
GAAAGTATCCATCATGGCTGATGCAATGCGGCGGCTGCATACGCTTGATCCGGCTACCTGCCCATTCGAC
CACCAAGCGAAACATCGCATCGAGCGAGCACGTACTCGGATGGAAGCCGGTCTTGTCGATCAGGATGATC
TGGACGAAGAGCATCAGGGGCTCGCGCCAGCCGAACTGTTCGCCAGGCTCAAGGCGCGCATGCCCGACGG
CGAGGATCTCGTCGTGACCCATGGCGATGCCTGCTTGCCGAATATCATGGTGGAAAATGGCCGCTTTTCT
GGATTCATCGACTGTGGCCGGCTGGGTGTGGCGGACCGCTATCAGGACATAGCGTTGGCTACCCGTGATA
TTGCTGAAGAGCTTGGCGGCGAATGGGCTGACCGCTTCCTCGTGCTTTACGGTATCGCCGCTCCCGATTC
GCAGCGCATCGCCTTCTATCGCCTTCTTGACGAGTTCTTCTGAGCGGGACTCTGGGGTTCGAAATGACCG
ACCAAGCGACGCCCAACCTGCCATCACGAGATTTCGATTCCACCGCCGCCTTCTATGAAAGGTTGGGCTT
CGGAATCGTTTTCCGGGACGCCGGCTGGATGATCCTCCAGCGCGGGGATCTCATGCTGGAGTTCTTCGCC
CACCCCAACTTGTTTATTGCAGCTTATAATGGTTACAAATAAAGCAATAGCATCACAAATTTCACAAATA
AAGCATTTTTTTCACTGCATTCTAGTTGTGGTTTGTCCAAACTCATCAATGTATCTTATCATGTCTGTAT
ACCGTCGACCTCTAGCTAGAGCTTGGCGTAATCATGGTCATAGCTGTTTCCTGTGTGAAATTGTTATCCG
CTCACAATTCCACACAACATACGAGCCGGAAGCATAAAGTGTAAAGCCTGGGGTGCCTAATGAGTGAGCT
AACTCACATTAATTGCGTTGCGCTCACTGCCCGCTTTCCAGTCGGGAAACCTGTCGTGCCAGCTGCATTA
ATGAATCGGCCAACGCGCGGGGAGAGGCGGTTTGCGTATTGGGCGCTCTTCCGCTTCCTCGCTCACTGAC
TCGCTGCGCTCGGTCGTTCGGCTGCGGCGAGCGGTATCAGCTCACTCAAAGGCGGTAATACGGTTATCCA
CAGAATCAGGGGATAACGCAGGAAAGAACATGTGAGCAAAAGGCCAGCAAAAGGCCAGGAACCGTAAAAA
GGCCGCGTTGCTGGCGTTTTTCCATAGGCTCCGCCCCCCTGACGAGCATCACAAAAATCGACGCTCAAGT
CAGAGGTGGCGAAACCCGACAGGACTATAAAGATACCAGGCGTTTCCCCCTGGAAGCTCCCTCGTGCGCT
CTCCTGTTCCGACCCTGCCGCTTACCGGATACCTGTCCGCCTTTCTCCCTTCGGGAAGCGTGGCGCTTTC
TCATAGCTCACGCTGTAGGTATCTCAGTTCGGTGTAGGTCGTTCGCTCCAAGCTGGGCTGTGTGCACGAA
CCCCCCGTTCAGCCCGACCGCTGCGCCTTATCCGGTAACTATCGTCTTGAGTCCAACCCGGTAAGACACG
ACTTATCGCCACTGGCAGCAGCCACTGGTAACAGGATTAGCAGAGCGAGGTATGTAGGCGGTGCTACAGA
GTTCTTGAAGTGGTGGCCTAACTACGGCTACACTAGAAGAACAGTATTTGGTATCTGCGCTCTGCTGAAG
CCAGTTACCTTCGGAAAAAGAGTTGGTAGCTCTTGATCCGGCAAACAAACCACCGCTGGTAGCGGTTTTT
TTGTTTGCAAGCAGCAGATTACGCGCAGAAAAAAAGGATCTCAAGAAGATCCTTTGATCTTTTCTACGGG
GTCTGACGCTCAGTGGAACGAAAACTCACGTTAAGGGATTTTGGTCATGAGATTATCAAAAAGGATCTTC
ACCTAGATCCTTTTAAATTAAAAATGAAGTTTTAAATCAATCTAAAGTATATATGAGTAAACTTGGTCTG
ACAGTTACCAATGCTTAATCAGTGAGGCACCTATCTCAGCGATCTGTCTATTTCGTTCATCCATAGTTGC
CTGACTCCCCGTCGTGTAGATAACTACGATACGGGAGGGCTTACCATCTGGCCCCAGTGCTGCAATGATA
CCGCGAGACCCACGCTCACCGGCTCCAGATTTATCAGCAATAAACCAGCCAGCCGGAAGGGCCGAGCGCA
GAAGTGGTCCTGCAACTTTATCCGCCTCCATCCAGTCTATTAATTGTTGCCGGGAAGCTAGAGTAAGTAG
TTCGCCAGTTAATAGTTTGCGCAACGTTGTTGCCATTGCTACAGGCATCGTGGTGTCACGCTCGTCGTTT
GGTATGGCTTCATTCAGCTCCGGTTCCCAACGATCAAGGCGAGTTACATGATCCCCCATGTTGTGCAAAA
AAGCGGTTAGCTCCTTCGGTCCTCCGATCGTTGTCAGAAGTAAGTTGGCCGCAGTGTTATCACTCATGGT
TATGGCAGCACTGCATAATTCTCTTACTGTCATGCCATCCGTAAGATGCTTTTCTGTGACTGGTGAGTAC
TCAACCAAGTCATTCTGAGAATAGTGTATGCGGCGACCGAGTTGCTCTTGCCCGGCGTCAATACGGGATA
ATACCGCGCCACATAGCAGAACTTTAAAAGTGCTCATCATTGGAAAACGTTCTTCGGGGCGAAAACTCTC
AAGGATCTTACCGCTGTTGAGATCCAGTTCGATGTAACCCACTCGTGCACCCAACTGATCTTCAGCATCT
TTTACTTTCACCAGCGTTTCTGGGTGAGCAAAAACAGGAAGGCAAAATGCCGCAAAAAAGGGAATAAGGG
CGACACGGAAATGTTGAATACTCATACTCTTCCTTTTTCAATATTATTGAAGCATTTATCAGGGTTATTG
TCTCATGAGCGGATACATATTTGAATGTATTTAGAAAAATAAACAAATAGGGGTTCCGCGCACATTTCCC
CGAAAAGTGCCACCTGACGTC
