>Addgene plasmid #66269 | DRD2-Tango | depositor partial sequence | sequence record 113152 | DRD2
ATGGATCCTCTGAATCTGTCATGGTATGACGATGATCTGGAAAGGCAAAACTGGTCCCGGCCGTTTAATG
GATCAGATGGTAAAGCAGATCGGCCTCACTACAATTACTACGCCACACTGCTCACCCTCCTCATTGCAGT
TATTGTGTTCGGGAACGTGCTGGTTTGCATGGCAGTAAGCCGGGAAAAGGCTCTCCAGACAACTACCAAC
TACCTCATCGTCTCACTTGCGGTAGCAGACTTGCTGGTGGCTACCCTGGTCATGCCTTGGGTGGTTTACT
TGGAGGTTGTTGGCGAGTGGAAGTTCTCAAGGATACATTGCGATATCTTTGTAACCCTGGATGTTATGAT
GTGTACGGCTTCAATATTGAACCTCTGTGCCATCTCCATCGACCGCTATACTGCCGTAGCAATGCCTATG
CTTTACAATACCCGATATTCAAGCAAGCGGAGGGTGACGGTTATGATTTCCATCGTTTGGGTGCTGTCCT
TTACGATTAGTTGCCCTCTGCTGTTCGGGCTGAACAACGCAGACCAAAATGAGTGTATTATTGCCAATCC
CGCCTTTGTGGTGTATTCATCAATTGTGAGCTTTTACGTCCCATTTATTGTTACATTGTTGGTGTACATT
AAAATATACATTGTCCTCAGGCGGCGGAGAAAACGGGTGAACACCAAGCGGTCATCTAGAGCTTTCCGCG
CTCATCTGAGAGCTCCACTGAAGGGCAACTGTACCCACCCGGAAGACATGAAACTGTGTACCGTCATCAT
GAAATCCAATGGGAGCTTCCCCGTTAATAGGCGGAGAGTGGAAGCCGCAAGGCGCGCACAGGAGCTGGAG
ATGGAGATGCTCAGCAGCACCAGCCCCCCTGAGCGCACCCGGTACAGCCCCATTCCGCCCTCACATCACC
AACTCACACTGCCCGACCCCTCACATCATGGACTCCACTCTACCCCGGACTCACCGGCCAAGCCTGAAAA
GAACGGGCACGCGAAAGATCACCCGAAAATCGCTAAGATTTTCGAGATCCAAACTATGCCTAACGGCAAA
ACTCGCACCTCTCTGAAAACAATGAGTCGGAGAAAACTTTCACAGCAAAAGGAGAAGAAGGCCACCCAAA
TGCTGGCCATTGTACTCGGGGTGTTCATCATTTGTTGGCTGCCCTTTTTTATCACCCACATCCTGAACAT
TCATTGTGATTGCAACATTCCACCAGTGCTCTATAGCGCCTTTACTTGGCTGGGTTATGTGAATAGTGCG
GTAAACCCCATAATCTACACCACATTCAATATCGAATTTCGAAAAGCATTTCTGAAGATTCTCCACTGT
