>Addgene plasmid #66269 | DRD2-Tango | addgene partial sequence | sequence record 117360 | CMV-F 5'-CGCAAATGGGCGGTAGGCGTG-3'
TCTCTGGCTAACTAGAGAACCCACTGCTTACTGGCTTATCGAAATTAATACGACTCACTATAGGGAGACC
CAAGCTGGCTAGCGTTTAAACTTAAGCTTGGTACCGAGCTCGGATCCACTAGTCCAGTGTGGTGGAATTC
TGCAGATATCCAGCACAGTGGCGGCCGCGCCACCATGAAGACGATCATCGCCCTGAGCTACATCTTCTGC
CTGGTATTCGCCGACTACAAGGACGATGATGACGCCAGCATCGATATGGATCCTCTGAATCTGTCATGGT
ATGACGATGATCTGGAAAGGCAAAACTGGTCCCGGCCGTTTAATGGATCAGATGGTAAAGCAGATCGGCC
TCACTACAATTACTACGCCACACTGCTCACCCTCCTCATTGCAGTTATTGTGTTCGGGAACGTGCTGGTT
TGCATGGCAGTAAGCCGGGAAAAGGCTCTCCAGACAACTACCAACTACCTCATCGTCTCACTTGCGGTAG
CAGACTTGCTGGTGGCTACCCTGGTCATGCCTTGGGTGGTTTACTTGGAGGTTGTTGGCGAGTGGAAGTT
CTCAAGGATACATTGCGATATCTTTGTAACCCTGGATGTTATGATGTGTACGGCTTCAATATTGAACCTC
TGTGCCATCTCCATCGACCGCTATACTGCCGTAGCAATGCCTATGCTTTACAATACCCGATATTCAAGCA
AGCGGAGGGTGACGGTTATGATTTCCATCGTTTGGGTGCTGTCCTTTACGATTAGTTGCCCTCTGCTGTT
CGGGCTGAACAACGCAGACCAAAATGAGTGTATTATTGCCAATCCCGCCTTTGTGGTGTATTCATCAATT
GTGAGCTTTTACGTCCCATTTATTGTTACATTGTTGGTGTACATTAAAATATACATTGTCCTCAGGCGGC
GGAGAAAACGGGTGAACACCAAGCGGTCATCTAGAGCTTTCCGCGCTCATCTGAGAGCTCCACTGAAGGG
CAACTGTACCCACCCGGAAGACATGAAACTGTGTACCGTCATCATGAAATCCAATGGGAGCTTCCCCGTT
AATAGGCGGAGAGTG
