>Addgene plasmid #66269 | DRD2-Tango | addgene partial sequence | sequence record 118038 | Tet-R 5'-GGCGAGTTTACGGGTTGTTA-3'
CTCTAATGCGCTGTTAATCACTTTACTTTTATCTAATCTTAGCTGGAAGTACAGGTTCTCACCGGTCGAT
GAAGTGTCCTTGGCCAGGGAGGAGCTGGCGGTGGTGCAGGACTCATCTTGGGGACCCAGGCTGGGTGGGG
TGCGTCCACCGGTATCGATACAGTGGAGAATCTTCAGAAATGCTTTTCGAAATTCGATATTGAATGTGGT
GTAGATTATGGGGTTTACCGCACTATTCACATAACCCAGCCAAGTAAAGGCGCTATAGAGCACTGGTGGA
ATGTTGCAATCACAATGAATGTTCAGGATGTGGGTGATAAAAAAGGGCAGCCAACAAATGATGAACACCC
CGAGTACAATGGCCAGCATTTGGGTGGCCTTCTTCTCCTTTTGCTGTGAAAGTTTTCTCCGACTCATTGT
TTTCAGAGAGGTGCGAGTTTTGCCGTTAGGCATAGTTTGGATCTCGAAAATCTTAGCGATTTTCGGGTGA
TCTTTCGCGTGCCCGTTCTTTTCAGGCTTGGCCGGTGAGTCCGGGGTAGAGTGGAGTCCATGATGTGAGG
GGTCGGGCAGTGTGAGTTGGTGATGTGAGGGCGGAATGGGGCTGTACCGGGTGCGCTCAGGGGGGCTGGT
GCTGCTGAGCATCTCCATCTCCAGCTCCTGTGCGCGCCTTGCGGCTTCCACTCTCCGCCTATTAACGGGG
AAGCTCCCATTGGATTTCATGATGACGGTACACAGTTTCATGTCTTCCGGGTGGGTACAGTTGCCCTTCA
GTGGAGCTCTCAGATGAGCGCGGAAAGCTCTAGATGACCGCTTGGTGTTCACCCGTTTTCTCCGCCGCCT
GAGGACAATGTATATTTTAATGTACACCAACAATGTAACAATAAATGGGACGTAAAAGCTCACAATTGAT
GAATACACCACAAAGGCGGGATTGGCAATAATACACTCATTTTGGTCTGCGTTGTTCAGCCCGAACAGCA
GAGGGCAACTAATCGTAAAGGACAGC
