>Addgene plasmid #66269 | DRD2-Tango | addgene partial sequence | sequence record 157896 | BGH-rev 5'-TAGAAGGCACAGTCGAGG-3'
CTCTAGACTACCCACCGTACTCGTCAATTCCAAGGGCATCGGTAAACATCTGCTCAAACTCGAAGTCGGC
CATATCCAGAGCGCCGTAGGGGGCGGAGTCGTGGGGGGTAAATCCCGGACCCGGGGAATCCCCGTCCCCC
AACATGTCCAGATCGAAATCGTCTAGCGCGTCGGCATGCGCCATCGCCACGTCCTCGCCGTCTAAGTGGA
GCTCGTCCCCCAGGCTGACATCGGTCGGGGGGGCCGTCGACAGTCTGCGCGTGTGTCCCGCGGGGAGAAA
GGACAGGCGCGGAGCCGCCAGCCCCGCCTCTTCGGGGGCGTCGTCGTCCGGGAGATCGAGCAGGCCCTCG
ATGGTAGACCCGTAATTGTTTTTCGTACGCGCGCGGCTGTACGCGGACCCACTTTCACATTTAAGTTGTT
TTTCTAATCCGCATATGATCAATTCAAGGCCGAATAAGAAGGCTGGCTCTGCACCTTGGTGATCAAATAA
TTCGATAGCTTGTCGTAATAATGGCGGCATACTATCAGTAGTAGGTGTTTCCCTTTCTTCTTTAGCGACT
TGATGCTCTTGATCTTCCAATACGCAACCTAAAGTAAAATGCCCCACAGCGCTGAGTGCATATAATGCAT
TCTCTAGTGAAAAACCTTGTTGGCATAAAAAGGCTAATTGATTTTCGAGAGTTTCATACTGTTTTTCTGT
AGGCCGTGTACCTAAATGTACTTTTGCTCCATCGCGATGACTTAGTAAAGCACATCTAAAACTTTTAGCG
TTATTACGTAAAAAATCTTGCCAGCTTTCCCCTTCTAAAGGGCAAAAGTGAGTATGGTGCCTATCT
