LOCUS       Exported 7967 bp ds-DNA circular SYN 12-MAY-2021
DEFINITION  Expression of G protein-coupled receptors for PRESTO-Tango: parallel
            receptorome expression and screening via transcriptional output,
            with transcriptional activation following arrestin translocation.
ACCESSION   .
VERSION     .
KEYWORDS    DRD2-Tango
SOURCE      synthetic DNA construct
  ORGANISM  synthetic DNA construct
REFERENCE   1 (bases 1 to 7967)
  AUTHORS   Kroeze WK, Sassano MF, Huang XP, Lansu K, McCorvy JD, Giguere PM,
            Sciaky N, Roth BL
  TITLE     PRESTO-Tango as an open-source resource for interrogation of the
            druggable human GPCRome.
  JOURNAL   Nat Struct Mol Biol. 2015 May;22(5):362-9. doi: 10.1038/nsmb.3014.
            Epub 2015 Apr 20.
  PUBMED    25895059
REFERENCE   2 (bases 1 to 7967)
  AUTHORS   .
  TITLE     Direct Submission
  JOURNAL   Exported May 12, 2021 from SnapGene Server 1.1.58
            http://www.snapgene.com
FEATURES             Location/Qualifiers
     source          1..7967
                     /organism="synthetic DNA construct"
                     /mol_type="other DNA"
     primer_bind     complement(44..63)
                     /label=pRS-marker
                     /note="pRS vectors, use to sequence yeast selectable
                     marker"
     enhancer        235..614
                     /label=CMV enhancer
                     /note="human cytomegalovirus immediate early enhancer"
     promoter        615..818
                     /label=CMV promoter
                     /note="human cytomegalovirus (CMV) immediate early
                     promoter"
     primer_bind     769..789
                     /label=CMV-F
                     /note="Human CMV immediate early promoter, forward primer"
     primer_bind     863..882
                     /label=T7
                     /note="T7 promoter, forward primer"
     promoter        863..881
                     /label=T7 promoter
                     /note="promoter for bacteriophage T7 RNA polymerase"
     CDS             2522..3523
                     /codon_start=1
                     /product="tetracycline-controlled transactivator,
                     comprising a fusion of the tetracycline repressor TetR with
                     the C-terminal activation domain of herpes simplex virus
                     VP16"
                     /label=tTA
                     /note="In the Tet-Off(R) system, tTA binds to the
                     Tet-responsive element and stimulates transcription only in
                     the absence of tetracycline or doxycycline."
                     /translation="RLDKSKVINSALELLNEVGIEGLTTRKLAQKLGVEQPTLYWHVKN
                     KRALLDALAIEMLDRHHTHFCPLEGESWQDFLRNNAKSFRCALLSHRDGAKVHLGTRPT
                     EKQYETLENQLAFLCQQGFSLENALYALSAVGHFTLGCVLEDQEHQVAKEERETPTTDS
                     MPPLLRQAIELFDHQGAEPAFLFGLELIICGLEKQLKCESGSAYSRARTKNNYGSTIEG
                     LLDLPDDDAPEEAGLAAPRLSFLPAGHTRRLSTAPPTDVSLGDELHLDGEDVAMAHADA
                     LDDFDLDMLGDGDSPGPGFTPHDSAPYGALDMADFEFEQMFTDALGIDEYGG"
     primer_bind     complement(2589..2608)
                     /label=Tet-R
                     /note="Tetracycline resistance gene, reverse primer"
     primer_bind     complement(3561..3578)
                     /label=BGH-rev
                     /note="Bovine growth hormone terminator, reverse primer.
                     Also called BGH reverse"
     polyA_signal    3567..3791
                     /label=bGH poly(A) signal
                     /note="bovine growth hormone polyadenylation signal"
     rep_origin      3837..4265
                     /direction=RIGHT
                     /label=f1 ori
                     /note="f1 bacteriophage origin of replication; arrow
                     indicates direction of (+) strand synthesis"
     primer_bind     complement(3924..3943)
                     /label=F1ori-R
                     /note="F1 origin, reverse primer"
     primer_bind     4134..4155
                     /label=F1ori-F
                     /note="F1 origin, forward primer"
     primer_bind     complement(4274..4294)
                     /label=pBABE 3'
                     /note="SV40 enhancer, reverse primer for pBABE vectors"
     promoter        4279..4608
                     /label=SV40 promoter
                     /note="SV40 enhancer and early promoter"
     rep_origin      4459..4594
                     /label=SV40 ori
                     /note="SV40 origin of replication"
     primer_bind     4521..4540
                     /label=SV40pro-F
                     /note="SV40 promoter/origin, forward primer"
     CDS             4675..5469
                     /codon_start=1
                     /gene="aph(3')-II (or nptII)"
                     /product="aminoglycoside phosphotransferase from Tn5"
                     /label=NeoR/KanR
                     /note="confers resistance to neomycin, kanamycin, and G418
                     (Geneticin(R))"
                     /translation="MIEQDGLHAGSPAAWVERLFGYDWAQQTIGCSDAAVFRLSAQGRP
                     VLFVKTDLSGALNELQDEAARLSWLATTGVPCAAVLDVVTEAGRDWLLLGEVPGQDLLS
                     SHLAPAEKVSIMADAMRRLHTLDPATCPFDHQAKHRIERARTRMEAGLVDQDDLDEEHQ
                     GLAPAELFARLKARMPDGEDLVVTHGDACLPNIMVENGRFSGFIDCGRLGVADRYQDIA
                     LATRDIAEELGGEWADRFLVLYGIAAPDSQRIAFYRLLDEFF"
     primer_bind     complement(4729..4748)
                     /label=Neo-R
                     /note="Neomycin resistance gene, reverse primer"
     primer_bind     5339..5358
                     /label=Neo-F
                     /note="Neomycin resistance gene, forward primer"
     polyA_signal    5643..5764
                     /label=SV40 poly(A) signal
                     /note="SV40 polyadenylation signal"
     primer_bind     complement(5680..5699)
                     /label=SV40pA-R
                     /note="SV40 polyA, reverse primer"
     primer_bind     5734..5753
                     /label=EBV-rev
                     /note="SV40 polyA terminator, reverse primer"
     primer_bind     complement(5813..5829)
                     /label=M13 rev
                     /note="common sequencing primer, one of multiple similar
                     variants"
     primer_bind     complement(5813..5829)
                     /label=M13 Reverse
                     /note="In lacZ gene. Also called M13-rev"
     primer_bind     complement(5826..5848)
                     /label=M13/pUC Reverse
                     /note="In lacZ gene"
     protein_bind    5837..5853
                     /label=lac operator
                     /bound_moiety="lac repressor encoded by lacI"
                     /note="The lac repressor binds to the lac operator to
                     inhibit transcription in E. coli. This inhibition can be
                     relieved by adding lactose or
                     isopropyl-beta-D-thiogalactopyranoside (IPTG)."
     promoter        complement(5861..5891)
                     /label=lac promoter
                     /note="promoter for the E. coli lac operon"
     protein_bind    5906..5927
                     /label=CAP binding site
                     /bound_moiety="E. coli catabolite activator protein"
                     /note="CAP binding activates transcription in the presence
                     of cAMP."
     primer_bind     complement(6044..6061)
                     /label=L4440
                     /note="L4440 vector, forward primer"
     rep_origin      complement(6215..6800)
                     /direction=LEFT
                     /label=ori
                     /note="high-copy-number ColE1/pMB1/pBR322/pUC origin of
                     replication"
     primer_bind     complement(6295..6314)
                     /label=pBR322ori-F
                     /note="pBR322 origin, forward primer"
     CDS             complement(6971..7831)
                     /codon_start=1
                     /gene="bla"
                     /product="beta-lactamase"
                     /label=AmpR
                     /note="confers resistance to ampicillin, carbenicillin, and
                     related antibiotics"
                     /translation="MSIQHFRVALIPFFAAFCLPVFAHPETLVKVKDAEDQLGARVGYI
                     ELDLNSGKILESFRPEERFPMMSTFKVLLCGAVLSRIDAGQEQLGRRIHYSQNDLVEYS
                     PVTEKHLTDGMTVRELCSAAITMSDNTAANLLLTTIGGPKELTAFLHNMGDHVTRLDRW
                     EPELNEAIPNDERDTTMPVAMATTLRKLLTGELLTLASRQQLIDWMEADKVAGPLLRSA
                     LPAGWFIADKSGAGERGSRGIIAALGPDGKPSRIVVIYTTGSQATMDERNRQIAEIGAS
                     LIKHW"
     primer_bind     7594..7613
                     /label=Amp-R
                     /note="Ampicillin resistance gene, reverse primer"
     promoter        complement(7832..7936)
                     /gene="bla"
                     /label=AmpR promoter
ORIGIN
        1 gacggatcgg gagatctccc gatcccctat ggtgcactct cagtacaatc tgctctgatg
       61 ccgcatagtt aagccagtat ctgctccctg cttgtgtgtt ggaggtcgct gagtagtgcg
      121 cgagcaaaat ttaagctaca acaaggcaag gcttgaccga caattgcatg aagaatctgc
      181 ttagggttag gcgttttgcg ctgcttcgcg atgtacgggc cagatatacg cgttgacatt
      241 gattattgac tagttattaa tagtaatcaa ttacggggtc attagttcat agcccatata
      301 tggagttccg cgttacataa cttacggtaa atggcccgcc tggctgaccg cccaacgacc
      361 cccgcccatt gacgtcaata atgacgtatg ttcccatagt aacgccaata gggactttcc
      421 attgacgtca atgggtggag tatttacggt aaactgccca cttggcagta catcaagtgt
      481 atcatatgcc aagtacgccc cctattgacg tcaatgacgg taaatggccc gcctggcatt
      541 atgcccagta catgacctta tgggactttc ctacttggca gtacatctac gtattagtca
      601 tcgctattac catggtgatg cggttttggc agtacatcaa tgggcgtgga tagcggtttg
      661 actcacgggg atttccaagt ctccacccca ttgacgtcaa tgggagtttg ttttggcacc
      721 aaaatcaacg ggactttcca aaatgtcgta acaactccgc cccattgacg caaatgggcg
      781 gtaggcgtgt acggtgggag gtctatataa gcagagctct ctggctaact agagaaccca
      841 ctgcttactg gcttatcgaa attaatacga ctcactatag ggagacccaa gctggctagc
      901 gtttaaactt aagcttggta ccgagctcgg atccactagt ccagtgtggt ggaattctgc
      961 agatatccag cacagtggcg gccgcgccac catgaagacg atcatcgccc tgagctacat
     1021 cttctgcctg gtattcgccg actacaagga cgatgatgac gccagcatcg atatggatcc
     1081 tctgaatctg tcatggtatg acgatgatct ggaaaggcaa aactggtccc ggccgtttaa
     1141 tggatcagat ggtaaagcag atcggcctca ctacaattac tacgccacac tgctcaccct
     1201 cctcattgca gttattgtgt tcgggaacgt gctggtttgc atggcagtaa gccgggaaaa
     1261 ggctctccag acaactacca actacctcat cgtctcactt gcggtagcag acttgctggt
     1321 ggctaccctg gtcatgcctt gggtggttta cttggaggtt gttggcgagt ggaagttctc
     1381 aaggatacat tgcgatatct ttgtaaccct ggatgttatg atgtgtacgg cttcaatatt
     1441 gaacctctgt gccatctcca tcgaccgcta tactgccgta gcaatgccta tgctttacaa
     1501 tacccgatat tcaagcaagc ggagggtgac ggttatgatt tccatcgttt gggtgctgtc
     1561 ctttacgatt agttgccctc tgctgttcgg gctgaacaac gcagaccaaa atgagtgtat
     1621 tattgccaat cccgcctttg tggtgtattc atcaattgtg agcttttacg tcccatttat
     1681 tgttacattg ttggtgtaca ttaaaatata cattgtcctc aggcggcgga gaaaacgggt
     1741 gaacaccaag cggtcatcta gagctttccg cgctcatctg agagctccac tgaagggcaa
     1801 ctgtacccac ccggaagaca tgaaactgtg taccgtcatc atgaaatcca atgggagctt
     1861 ccccgttaat aggcggagag tggaagccgc aaggcgcgca caggagctgg agatggagat
     1921 gctcagcagc accagccccc ctgagcgcac ccggtacagc cccattccgc cctcacatca
     1981 ccaactcaca ctgcccgacc cctcacatca tggactccac tctaccccgg actcaccggc
     2041 caagcctgaa aagaacgggc acgcgaaaga tcacccgaaa atcgctaaga ttttcgagat
     2101 ccaaactatg cctaacggca aaactcgcac ctctctgaaa acaatgagtc ggagaaaact
     2161 ttcacagcaa aaggagaaga aggccaccca aatgctggcc attgtactcg gggtgttcat
     2221 catttgttgg ctgccctttt ttatcaccca catcctgaac attcattgtg attgcaacat
     2281 tccaccagtg ctctatagcg cctttacttg gctgggttat gtgaatagtg cggtaaaccc
     2341 cataatctac accacattca atatcgaatt tcgaaaagca tttctgaaga ttctccactg
     2401 tatcgatacc ggtggacgca ccccacccag cctgggtccc caagatgagt cctgcaccac
     2461 cgccagctcc tccctggcca aggacacttc atcgaccggt gagaacctgt acttccagct
     2521 aagattagat aaaagtaaag tgattaacag cgcattagag ctgcttaatg aggtcggaat
     2581 cgaaggttta acaacccgta aactcgccca gaagctaggt gtagagcagc ctacattgta
     2641 ttggcatgta aaaaataagc gggctttgct cgacgcctta gccattgaga tgttagatag
     2701 gcaccatact cacttttgcc ctttagaagg ggaaagctgg caagattttt tacgtaataa
     2761 cgctaaaagt tttagatgtg ctttactaag tcatcgcgat ggagcaaaag tacatttagg
     2821 tacacggcct acagaaaaac agtatgaaac tctcgaaaat caattagcct ttttatgcca
     2881 acaaggtttt tcactagaga atgcattata tgcactcagc gctgtggggc attttacttt
     2941 aggttgcgta ttggaagatc aagagcatca agtcgctaaa gaagaaaggg aaacacctac
     3001 tactgatagt atgccgccat tattacgaca agctatcgaa ttatttgatc accaaggtgc
     3061 agagccagcc ttcttattcg gccttgaatt gatcatatgc ggattagaaa aacaacttaa
     3121 atgtgaaagt gggtccgcgt acagccgcgc gcgtacgaaa aacaattacg ggtctaccat
     3181 cgagggcctg ctcgatctcc cggacgacga cgcccccgaa gaggcggggc tggcggctcc
     3241 gcgcctgtcc tttctccccg cgggacacac gcgcagactg tcgacggccc ccccgaccga
     3301 tgtcagcctg ggggacgagc tccacttaga cggcgaggac gtggcgatgg cgcatgccga
     3361 cgcgctagac gatttcgatc tggacatgtt gggggacggg gattccccgg gtccgggatt
     3421 taccccccac gactccgccc cctacggcgc tctggatatg gccgacttcg agtttgagca
     3481 gatgtttacc gatgcccttg gaattgacga gtacggtggg tagctcgagt ctagagggcc
     3541 cgtttaaacc cgctgatcag cctcgactgt gccttctagt tgccagccat ctgttgtttg
     3601 cccctccccc gtgccttcct tgaccctgga aggtgccact cccactgtcc tttcctaata
     3661 aaatgaggaa attgcatcgc attgtctgag taggtgtcat tctattctgg ggggtggggt
     3721 ggggcaggac agcaaggggg aggattggga agacaatagc aggcatgctg gggatgcggt
     3781 gggctctatg gcttctgagg cggaaagaac cagctggggc tctagggggt atccccnnnn
     3841 nnnnnnnnnn nnnnnnnnnn nnnnnnnnnn nnnnnnnnnn nnnnnnnnnn nnnnnnnnnn
     3901 nnnnnnnnnn nnnnnnnnnn nnnnnnnnnn nnnnnnnnnn nnnnnnnnnn nnnnnnnnnn
     3961 cnnnnnnnnn nnnnnnnnnn nnnnnnnnnn nnnnnnnnnn nnnnnnnnnn nnnnnnnnnn
     4021 nnnnnnnnnn nnnnnnnnnn nnnnnnnnnn nnannnnnnn nnnnnnnnnn nnnnnnnnnn
     4081 nnnnnnnnnn nnnnnnnnnn nncctttgac gttggagtcc acgttcttta atagtggact
     4141 cttgttccaa actggaacaa cactcaaccc tatctcggtc tattcttttg atttataagg
     4201 gattttgccg atttcggcct attggttaaa aaatgagctg atttaacaaa aatttaacgc
     4261 gaattaattc tgtggaatgt gtgtcagtta gggtgtggaa agtccccagg ctccccagca
     4321 ggcagaagta tgcaaagcat gcatctcaat tagtcagcaa ccaggtgtgg aaagtcccca
     4381 ggctccccag caggcagaag tatgcaaagc atgcatctca attagtcagc aaccatagtc
     4441 ccgcccctaa ctccgcccat cccgccccta actccgccca gttccgccca ttctccgccc
     4501 catggctgac taattttttt tatttatgca gaggccgagg ccgcctctgc ctctgagcta
     4561 ttccagaagt agtgaggagg cttttttgga ggcctaggct tttgcaaaaa gctcccggga
     4621 gcttgtatat ccattttcgg atctgatcaa gagacaggat gaggatcgtt tcgcatgatt
     4681 gaacaagatg gattgcacgc aggttctccg gccgcttggg tggagaggct attcggctat
     4741 gactgggcac aacagacaat cggctgctct gatgccgccg tgttccggct gtcagcgcag
     4801 gggcgcccgg ttctttttgt caagaccgac ctgtccggtg ccctgaatga actgcaggac
     4861 gaggcagcgc ggctatcgtg gctggccacg acgggcgttc cttgcgcagc tgtgctcgac
     4921 gttgtcactg aagcgggaag ggactggctg ctattgggcg aagtgccggg gcaggatctc
     4981 ctgtcatctc accttgctcc tgccgagaaa gtatccatca tggctgatgc aatgcggcgg
     5041 ctgcatacgc ttgatccggc tacctgccca ttcgaccacc aagcgaaaca tcgcatcgag
     5101 cgagcacgta ctcggatgga agccggtctt gtcgatcagg atgatctgga cgaagagcat
     5161 caggggctcg cgccagccga actgttcgcc aggctcaagg cgcgcatgcc cgacggcgag
     5221 gatctcgtcg tgacccatgg cgatgcctgc ttgccgaata tcatggtgga aaatggccgc
     5281 ttttctggat tcatcgactg tggccggctg ggtgtggcgg accgctatca ggacatagcg
     5341 ttggctaccc gtgatattgc tgaagagctt ggcggcgaat gggctgaccg cttcctcgtg
     5401 ctttacggta tcgccgctcc cgattcgcag cgcatcgcct tctatcgcct tcttgacgag
     5461 ttcttctgag cgggactctg gggttcgaaa tgaccgacca agcgacgccc aacctgccat
     5521 cacgagattt cgattccacc gccgccttct atgaaaggtt gggcttcgga atcgttttcc
     5581 gggacgccgg ctggatgatc ctccagcgcg gggatctcat gctggagttc ttcgcccacc
     5641 ccaacttgtt tattgcagct tataatggtt acaaataaag caatagcatc acaaatttca
     5701 caaataaagc atttttttca ctgcattcta gttgtggttt gtccaaactc atcaatgtat
     5761 cttatcatgt ctgtataccg tcgacctcta gctagagctt ggcgtaatca tggtcatagc
     5821 tgtttcctgt gtgaaattgt tatccgctca caattccaca caacatacga gccggaagca
     5881 taaagtgtaa agcctggggt gcctaatgag tgagctaact cacattaatt gcgttgcgct
     5941 cactgcccgc tttccagtcg ggaaacctgt cgtgccagct gcattaatga atcggccaac
     6001 gcgcggggag aggcggtttg cgtattgggc gctcttccgc ttcctcgctc actgactcgc
     6061 tgcgctcggt cgttcggctg cggcgagcgg tatcagctca ctcaaaggcg gtaatacggt
     6121 tatccacaga atcaggggat aacgcaggaa agaacatgtg agcaaaaggc cagcaaaagg
     6181 ccaggaaccg taaaaaggcc gcgttgctgg cgtttttcca taggctccgc ccccctgacg
     6241 agcatcacaa aaatcgacgc tcaagtcaga ggtggcgaaa cccgacagga ctataaagat
     6301 accaggcgtt tccccctgga agctccctcg tgcgctctcc tgttccgacc ctgccgctta
     6361 ccggatacct gtccgccttt ctcccttcgg gaagcgtggc gctttctcat agctcacgct
     6421 gtaggtatct cagttcggtg taggtcgttc gctccaagct gggctgtgtg cacgaacccc
     6481 ccgttcagcc cgaccgctgc gccttatccg gtaactatcg tcttgagtcc aacccggtaa
     6541 gacacgactt atcgccactg gcagcagcca ctggtaacag gattagcaga gcgaggtatg
     6601 taggcggtgc tacagagttc ttgaagtggt ggcctaacta cggctacact agaagaacag
     6661 tatttggtat ctgcgctctg ctgaagccag ttaccttcgg aaaaagagtt ggtagctctt
     6721 gatccggcaa acaaaccacc gctggtagcg gtttttttgt ttgcaagcag cagattacgc
     6781 gcagaaaaaa aggatctcaa gaagatcctt tgatcttttc tacggggtct gacgctcagt
     6841 ggaacgaaaa ctcacgttaa gggattttgg tcatgagatt atcaaaaagg atcttcacct
     6901 agatcctttt aaattaaaaa tgaagtttta aatcaatcta aagtatatat gagtaaactt
     6961 ggtctgacag ttaccaatgc ttaatcagtg aggcacctat ctcagcgatc tgtctatttc
     7021 gttcatccat agttgcctga ctccccgtcg tgtagataac tacgatacgg gagggcttac
     7081 catctggccc cagtgctgca atgataccgc gagacccacg ctcaccggct ccagatttat
     7141 cagcaataaa ccagccagcc ggaagggccg agcgcagaag tggtcctgca actttatccg
     7201 cctccatcca gtctattaat tgttgccggg aagctagagt aagtagttcg ccagttaata
     7261 gtttgcgcaa cgttgttgcc attgctacag gcatcgtggt gtcacgctcg tcgtttggta
     7321 tggcttcatt cagctccggt tcccaacgat caaggcgagt tacatgatcc cccatgttgt
     7381 gcaaaaaagc ggttagctcc ttcggtcctc cgatcgttgt cagaagtaag ttggccgcag
     7441 tgttatcact catggttatg gcagcactgc ataattctct tactgtcatg ccatccgtaa
     7501 gatgcttttc tgtgactggt gagtactcaa ccaagtcatt ctgagaatag tgtatgcggc
     7561 gaccgagttg ctcttgcccg gcgtcaatac gggataatac cgcgccacat agcagaactt
     7621 taaaagtgct catcattgga aaacgttctt cggggcgaaa actctcaagg atcttaccgc
     7681 tgttgagatc cagttcgatg taacccactc gtgcacccaa ctgatcttca gcatctttta
     7741 ctttcaccag cgtttctggg tgagcaaaaa caggaaggca aaatgccgca aaaaagggaa
     7801 taagggcgac acggaaatgt tgaatactca tactcttcct ttttcaatat tattgaagca
     7861 tttatcaggg ttattgtctc atgagcggat acatatttga atgtatttag aaaaataaac
     7921 aaataggggt tccgcgcaca tttccccgaa aagtgccacc tgacgtc
//
